Addgene plasmid #103229: LSB-hsa-miR-135b-5p
Purpose: Used to sense miRNA activity using fluorescence based tools. hsa-miR-135b-5p target in 3' UTR of of mKate. miRNA activity can be measured by the repression of mKate2 relative to EBFP2 fluorescent proteins . Plasmid is inherently unstable; please see Depositor Comments
Depositing lab: Ron Weiss. Depositing organization: Massachusetts Institute of Technology. Publication: A mixed antagonistic/synergistic miRNA repression model enables accurate predictions of multi-input miRNA sensor activity. Gam JJ, Babb J, Weiss R. Nat Commun. 2018 Jun 22;9(1):2430. doi: 10.1038/s41467-018-04575-0. PubMed 29934631.
Backbone
  Vector backbone: Low Sensor Backbone (LSB)
  Vector type: Mammalian Expression, Synthetic Biology
Growth in bacteria
  Bacterial resistance: Ampicillin and Kanamycin, 100 & 50 μg/mL
  Growth temperature: 30°C
  Growth strain: NEB Stable
  Copy number: High Copy
Gene/Insert
  Gene/Insert name: hsa-miR-135b-5p target
  Species: H. sapiens (human)
  Entrez Gene: MIR135B (a.k.a. MIRN135B, mir-135b)
  Promoter: EF-1a
  Cloning method: Gibson Cloning
Terms and licenses: Academic/Nonprofit Terms; Industry Terms: Not Available to Industry
Depositor comments: Please note that this plasmid is inherently unstable due to a repeating poly A element. We recommend performing a diagnostic digest on multiple colonies upon receipt. The depositors would like to note the presence of several discrepancies between the depositor sequence and physical plasmid sequence. In particular, the sequences upstream and downstream of the puromycin coding region have 10 bp insertions which do not affect the ability to perform puromycin selection. The sequences for those regions within the physical plasmids are as follows: Upstream of Puro: GAATTCGACCGCCTGTCTCAAGGTGCCACC; Downstream of Puro: GCTTTGAGACTACGCGTGAATTCACTCCTC.
How to cite: LSB-hsa-miR-135b-5p was a gift from Ron Weiss (Addgene plasmid # 103229 ; http://n2t.net/addgene:103229 ; RRID:Addgene_103229)
