[The description below was written by a language model from this plasmid's Addgene catalogue record and pLannotate feature annotations shown in this document.]
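Description:
LSB-hsa-miR-135b-5p is a mammalian expression and synthetic biology plasmid built on the Low Sensor Backbone (LSB). It reports the activity of the human microRNA miR-135b-5p by two-colour fluorescence. It replicates in E. coli from a high-copy ColE1/pUC-type origin and carries both β-lactamase (AmpR) and an aph(3')-Ia kanamycin resistance gene, matching the dual ampicillin/kanamycin selection in the record. A puromycin N-acetyltransferase coding sequence followed by a rabbit β-globin poly(A) signal allows selection in mammalian cells, although the feature table annotates no promoter directly upstream of it.

The payload consists of two parallel transcription units in the same orientation. Each is driven by the human EF-1α core promoter with its intron A, flanked by Gateway attB4/attB1/attB2 scars, and terminated by a β-globin 3' fragment and poly(A) signal. The first unit expresses the red fluorescent protein mKate2. According to the catalogue entry, the miR-135b-5p target lies in this unit's 3' UTR. The target is not annotated as a separate feature, but there is an unannotated gap between attB2 and the β-globin segment of this unit. The second unit expresses the blue protein EBFP2 without a target and serves as an internal reference for delivery and expression. When miR-135b-5p is active in a transfected cell, it represses mKate2 but not EBFP2, so the mKate2-to-EBFP2 ratio measures miRNA activity.

The depositor warns that the repeated poly(A) element makes the plasmid inherently unstable. The depositor also notes that the physical plasmid differs slightly from the deposited sequence, with 10 bp insertions flanking the puromycin coding region that do not impair puromycin selection.
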