Features (pLannotate 1.2.2; 28 found; start..end, strand, type, name):
     87..675     -  rep_origin     ori: high-copy-number ColE1/pMB1/pBR322/pUC origin of replication
    846..1706    -  CDS            AmpR: β-lactamase; bla; confers resistance to ampicillin, carbenicillin, and related antibiotics
   1707..1778    -  promoter       AmpR promoter: bla
   1857..2456    +  CDS            PuroR: puromycin N-acetyltransferase; pac from Streptomyces alboniger; confers resistance to puromycin
   2461..2541    +  CDS            HBB (fragment): HBB_PONPY - Experimental evidence at transcript level: Swiss-Prot protein existence level 2. Involved in oxygen transport from the lung to the various peripheral tissues. From Pongo pygmaeus (Bornean orangutan).
   2612..2667    +  polyA_signal   β-globin poly(A) signal: rabbit β-globin polyadenylation signal (Gil and Proudfoot, 1987)
   3646..3666    +  protein_bind   attB4: mutant version of attB; core recombination site for the Gateway® BP reaction BP Clonase™
   3734..3945    +  promoter       EF-1α core promoter: core promoter for human elongation factor EF-1α
   3946..4884    +  intron         EF-1α intron A: intron upstream of the start codon of human EF-1α
   4911..4931    +  protein_bind   attB1: mutant version of attB; core recombination site for the Gateway® BP reaction BP Clonase™
   4951..5646    +  CDS            mKate2: mKate2 is a basic (constitutively fluorescent) red fluorescent protein published in 2009, derived from Entacmaea quadricolor. It is reported to be a rapidly-maturing monomer with moderate acid sensitivity.
   5666..5690    -  protein_bind   attB2: mutant version of attB; recombination site for the Gateway® BP reaction BP Clonase™
   5838..5912    +  CDS            HBB (fragment): HBB_PONPY - Experimental evidence at transcript level: Swiss-Prot protein existence level 2. Involved in oxygen transport from the lung to the various peripheral tissues. From Pongo pygmaeus (Bornean orangutan).
   5983..6038    +  polyA_signal   β-globin poly(A) signal: rabbit β-globin polyadenylation signal (Gil and Proudfoot, 1987)
   6422..6447    +  misc_feature   SA: splice acceptor site
   7119..7139    +  protein_bind   attB4: mutant version of attB; core recombination site for the Gateway® BP reaction BP Clonase™
   7207..7418    +  promoter       EF-1α core promoter: core promoter for human elongation factor EF-1α
   7419..8357    +  intron         EF-1α intron A: intron upstream of the start codon of human EF-1α
   8384..8404    +  protein_bind   attB1: mutant version of attB; core recombination site for the Gateway® BP reaction BP Clonase™
   8415..9131    +  CDS            EBFP2: EBFP2 is a basic (constitutively fluorescent) blue fluorescent protein published in 2007, derived from Aequorea victoria. It is reported to be a rapidly-maturing monomer with moderate acid sensitivity.
   9139..9163    -  protein_bind   attB2: mutant version of attB; recombination site for the Gateway® BP reaction BP Clonase™
   9167..9247    +  CDS            HBB (fragment): HBB_PONPY - Experimental evidence at transcript level: Swiss-Prot protein existence level 2. Involved in oxygen transport from the lung to the various peripheral tissues. From Pongo pygmaeus (Bornean orangutan).
   9318..9373    +  polyA_signal   β-globin poly(A) signal: rabbit β-globin polyadenylation signal (Gil and Proudfoot, 1987)
   9756..9778    -  protein_bind   lac operator (fragment): The lac repressor binds to the lac operator to inhibit transcription in E. coli. This inhibition can be relieved by adding lactose or isopropyl-β-D-thiogalactopyranoside (IPTG). lac repressor encoded by lacI
   9782..9812    -  promoter       lac promoter: promoter for the E. coli lac operon
   9827..9848    -  protein_bind   CAP binding site: CAP binding activates transcription in the presence of cAMP. E. coli catabolite activator protein
   9861..9900    -  CDS            lacI (fragment): lac repressor; lacI; The lac repressor binds to the lac operator to inhibit transcription in E. coli. This inhibition can be relieved by adding lactose or isopropyl-β-D-thiogalactopyranoside (IPTG).
  10073..10882   +  CDS            KanR: aminoglycoside phosphotransferase; aph(3')-Ia; confers resistance to kanamycin in bacteria or G418 (Geneticin®) in eukaryotes
>Addgene plasmid #103229 | LSB-hsa-miR-135b-5p | depositor full sequence | sequence record 195507 | Full Sequence
AATTGAGGGGATAACGCAGGAAAGAACATGTGAGCAAAAGGCCAGCAAAAGGCCAGGAACCGTAAAAAGG
CCGCGTTGCTGGCGTTTTTCCATAGGCTCCGCCCCCCTGACGAGCATCACAAAAATCGACGCTCAAGTCA
GAGGTGGCGAAACCCGACAGGACTATAAAGATACCAGGCGTTTCCCCCTGGAAGCTCCCTCGTGCGCTCT
CCTGTTCCGACCCTGCCGCTTACCGGATACCTGTCCGCCTTTCTCCCTTCGGGAAGCGTGGCGCTTTCTC
ATAGCTCACGCTGTAGGTATCTCAGTTCGGTGTAGGTCGTTCGCTCCAAGCTGGGCTGTGTGCACGAACC
CCCCGTTCAGCCCGACCGCTGCGCCTTATCCGGTAACTATCGTCTTGAGTCCAACCCGGTAAGACACGAC
TTATCGCCACTGGCAGCAGCCACTGGTAACAGGATTAGCAGAGCGAGGTATGTAGGCGGTGCTACAGAGT
TCTTGAAGTGGTGGCCTAACTACGGCTACACTAGAAGAACAGTATTTGGTATCTGCGCTCTGCTGAAGCC
AGTTACCTTCGGAAAAAGAGTTGGTAGCTCTTGATCCGGCAAACAAACCACCGCTGGTAGCGGTGGTTTT
TTTGTTTGCAAGCAGCAGATTACGCGCAGAAAAAAAGGATCTCAAGAAGATCCTTTGATCTTTTCTACGG
GGTCTGACGCTCAGTGGAACGAAAACTCACGTTAAGGGATTTTGGTCATGAGATTATCAAAAAGGATCTT
CACCTAGATCCTTTTAAATTAAAAATGAAGTTTTAAATCAATCTAAAGTATATATGAGTAAACTTGGTCT
GACAGTTACCAATGCTTAATCAGTGAGGCACCTATCTCAGCGATCTGTCTATTTCGTTCATCCATAGTTG
CCTGACTCCCCGTCGTGTAGATAACTACGATACGGGAGGGCTTACCATCTGGCCCCAGTGCTGCAATGAT
ACCGCGAGAACCACGCTCACCGGCTCCAGATTTATCAGCAATAAACCAGCCAGCCGGAAGGGCCGAGCGC
AGAAGTGGTCCTGCAACTTTATCCGCCTCCATCCAGTCTATTAATTGTTGCCGGGAAGCTAGAGTAAGTA
GTTCGCCAGTTAATAGTTTGCGCAACGTTGTTGCCATTGCTACAGGCATCGTGGTGTCACGCTCGTCGTT
TGGTATGGCTTCATTCAGCTCCGGTTCCCAACGATCAAGGCGAGTTACATGATCCCCCATGTTGTGCAAA
AAAGCGGTTAGCTCCTTCGGTCCTCCGATCGTTGTCAGAAGTAAGTTGGCCGCAGTGTTATCACTCATGG
TTATGGCAGCACTGCATAATTCTCTTACTGTCATGCCATCCGTAAGATGCTTTTCTGTGACTGGTGAGTA
CTCAACCAAGTCATTCTGAGAATAGTGTATGCGGCGACCGAGTTGCTCTTGCCCGGCGTCAATACGGGAT
AATACCGCGCCACATAGCAGAACTTTAAAAGTGCTCATCATTGGAAAACGTTCTTCGGGGCGAAAACTCT
CAAGGATCTTACCGCTGTTGAGATCCAGTTCGATGTAACCCACTCGTGCACCCAACTGATCTTCAGCATC
TTTTACTTTCACCAGCGTTTCTGGGTGAGCAAAAACAGGAAGGCAAAATGCCGCAAAAAAGGGAATAAGG
GCGACACGGAAATGTTGAATACTCATACTCTTCCTTTTTCAATATTATTGAAGCATTTATCAGGGTTATT
GTCTCATGAGCGGATACATATTTGAATGTAGCTCCGAATTTCTCGAGGGCTTGTCGACGACGGCGGTCTC
CGTCGTCAGGATCATGAATTCGACCCGCCTGCCACCATGACCGAGTACAAGCCCACGGTGCGCCTCGCCA
CCCGCGACGACGTCCCCCGGGCCGTACGCACCCTCGCCGCCGCGTTCGCCGACTACCCCGCCACGCGCCA
CACCGTCGACCCGGACCGCCACATCGAGCGGGTCACCGAGCTGCAAGAACTCTTCCTCACGCGCGTCGGG
CTCGACATCGGCAAGGTGTGGGTCGCGGACGACGGCGCCGCGGTGGCGGTCTGGACCACGCCGGAGAGCG
TCGAAGCGGGGGCGGTGTTCGCCGAGATCGGCCCGCGCATGGCCGAGTTGAGCGGTTCCCGGCTGGCCGC
GCAGCAACAGATGGAAGGCCTCCTGGCGCCGCACCGGCCCAAGGAGCCCGCGTGGTTCCTGGCCACCGTC
GGCGTCTCGCCCGACCACCAGGGCAAGGGTCTGGGCAGCGCCGTCGTGCTCCCCGGAGTGGAGGCGGCCG
AGCGCGCCGGGGTGCCCGCCTTCCTGGAGACATCCGCGCCCCGCAACCTCCCCTTCTACGAGCGGCTCGG
CTTCACCGTCACCGCCGACGTCGAGGTGCCCGAAGGACCGCGCACCTGGTGCATGACCCGCAAGCCCGGT
GCCTGATACGCGTGAATTCACTCCTCAGGTGCAGGCTGCCTATCAGAAGGTGGTGGCTGGTGTGGCCAAT
GCCCTGGCTCACAAATACCACTGAGATCTTTTTCCCTCTGCCAAAAATTATGGGGACATCATGAAGCCCC
TTGAGCATCTGACTTCTGGCTAATAAAGGAAATTTATTTTCATTGCAATAGTGTGTTGGAATTTTTTGTG
TCTCTCACTCGGAAGGACATATGGGAGGGCAAATCATTTAAAACATCAGAATGAGTATTTGGTTTAGAGT
TTGGCAACATATGCCCATATGCTGGCTGCCATGAACAAAGGTTGGCTATAAAGAGGTCATCAGTATATGA
AACAGCCCCCTGCTGTCCATTCCTTATTCCATAGAAAAGCCTTGACTTGAGGTTAGATTTTTTTTATATT
TTGTTTTGTGTTATTTTTTTCTTTAACATCCCTAAAATTTTCCTTACATGTTTTACTAGCCAGATTTTTC
CTCCTCTCCTGACTACTCCCAGTCATAGCTGTCCCTCTTCTCTTATGGAGATCCCTCGACCTGCAGCCCA
AGCTTGAATTCTCTAGAATTACCCTGTTATCCCTATGCTTGGTTTACCGAGCTCTTATTGGTTTTCAAAC
TTCATTGACTGTGCCCAACGCGCCTGGGAGCTCACGGGGACAGCCCCCCCCCAAAGCCCCCAGGGATGTA
ATTACGTCCCTCCCCCGCTAGGGGGCAGCAGCGAGCCGCCCGGGGCTCCGCTCCGGTCCGGCGCTCCCCC
CGCATCCCCGAGCCGGCAGCGTGCGGGGACAGCCCGGGCACGGGGAAGGTGGCACGGGATCGCTTTCCTC
TGAACGCTTCTCGCTGCTCTTTGAGCCTGCAGACACCTGGGGGGATACGGGGAAAAAGCTAGGCTGAAAG
ACCGGTTCTTAGAATGACACGCGCCTGGGAGCTCACGGGGACAGCCCCCCCCCAAAGCCCCCAGGGATGT
AATTACGTCCCTCCCCCGCTAGGGGGCAGCAGCGAGCCGCCCGGGGCTCCGCTCCGGTCCGGCGCTCCCC
CCGCATCCCCGAGCCGGCAGCGTGCGGGGACAGCCCGGGCACGGGGAAGGTGGCACGGGATCGCTTTCCT
CTGAACGCTTCTCGCTGCTCTTTGAGCCTGCAGACACCTGGGGGGATACGGGGAAAAAGCTAACTTCTGA
GACGACAACTTTGTATAGAAAAGTTGGCTCCGAATTCGCCCTTGACAGCAGAGATCCAGTTTGGTTAATT
AATTGGCTCCGGTGCCCGTCAGTGGGCAGAGCGCACATCGCCCACAGTCCCCGAGAAGTTGTGGGGAGGG
GTCGGCAATTGAACCGGTGCCTAGAGAAGGTGGCGCGGGGTAAACTGGGAAAGTGATGTCGTGTACTGGC
TCCGCCTTTTTCCCGAGGGTGGGGGAGAACCGTATATAAGTGCAGTAGTCGCCGTGAACGTTCTTTTTCG
CAACGGGTTTGCCGCCAGAACACAGGTAAGTGCCGTGTGTGGTTCCCGCGGGCCTGGCCTCTTTACGGGT
TATGGCCCTTGCGTGCCTTGAATTACTTCCACCTGGCTGCAGTACGTGATTCTTGATCCCGAGCTTCGGG
TTGGAAGTGGGTGGGAGAGTTCGAGGCCTTGCGCTTAAGGAGCCCCTTCGCCTCGTGCTTGAGTTGAGGC
CTGGCCTGGGCGCTGGGGCCGCCGCGTGCGAATCTGGTGGCACCTTCGCGCCTGTCTCGCTGCTTTCGAT
AAGTCTCTAGCCATTTAAAATTTTTGATGACCTGCTGCGACGCTTTTTTTCTGGCAAGATAGTCTTGTAA
ATGCGGGCCAAGATCTGCACACTGGTATTTCGGTTTTTGGGGCCGCGGGCGGCGACGGGGCCCGTGCGTC
CCAGCGCACATGTTCGGCGAGGCGGGGCCTGCGAGCGCGGCCACCGAGAATCGGACGGGGGTAGTCTCAA
GCTGGCCGGCCTGCTCTGGTGCCTGGCCTCGCGCCGCCGTGTATCGCCCCGCCCTGGGCGGCAAGGCTGG
CCCGGTCGGCACCAGTTGCGTGAGCGGAAAGATGGCCGCTTCCCGGCCCTGCTGCAGGGAGCTCAAAATG
GAGGACGCGGCGCTCGGGAGAGCGGGCGGGTGAGTCACCCACACAAAGGAAAAGGGCCTTTCCGTCCTCA
GCCGTCGCTTCATGTGACTCCACGGAGTACCGGGCGCCGTCCAGGCACCTCGATTAGTTCTCGAGCTTTT
GGAGTACGTCGTCTTTAGGTTGGGGGGAGGGGTTTTATGCGATGGAGTTTCCCCACACTGAGTGGGTGGA
GACTGAAGTTAGGCCAGCTTGGCACTTGATGTAATTCTCCTTGGAATTTGCCCTTTTTGAGTTTGGATCT
TGGTTCATTCTCAAGCCTCAGACAGTGGTTCAAAGTTTTTTTCTTCCATTTCAGGTGTCGTGAGAAGGGC
GAATTCGACCCAAGTTTGTACAAAAAAGCAGGCTGGATCCAGGTGCCACCATGGTGAGCGAGCTGATTAA
GGAGAACATGCACATGAAGCTGTACATGGAGGGCACCGTGAACAACCACCACTTCAAGTGCACATCCGAG
GGCGAAGGCAAGCCCTACGAGGGCACCCAGACCATGAGAATCAAGGCGGTCGAGGGCGGCCCTCTCCCCT
TCGCCTTCGACATCCTGGCTACCAGCTTCATGTACGGCAGCAAAACCTTCATCAACCACACCCAGGGCAT
CCCCGACTTCTTTAAGCAGTCCTTCCCCGAGGGCTTCACATGGGAGAGAGTCACCACATACGAAGATGGG
GGCGTGCTGACCGCTACCCAGGACACCAGCCTCCAGGACGGCTGCCTCATCTACAACGTCAAGATCAGAG
GGGTGAACTTCCCATCCAACGGCCCTGTGATGCAGAAGAAAACACTCGGCTGGGAGGCCTCCACCGAGAC
ACTGTACCCCGCTGACGGCGGCCTGGAAGGCAGAGCCGACATGGCCCTGAAGCTCGTGGGCGGGGGCCAC
CTGATCTGCAACCTTAAGACCACATACAGATCCAAGAAACCCGCTAAGAACCTCAAGATGCCCGGCGTCT
ACTATGTGGACAGGAGACTGGAAAGAATCAAGGAGGCCGACAAAGAGACATACGTCGAGCAGCACGAGGT
GGCTGTGGCCAGATACTGCGACCTCCCTAGCAAACTGGGGCACAAACTTAATTGAGAATTCTACCACCCA
GCTTTCTTGTACAAAGTGGTACGTCTCAAGACCAGAGGTCTCTGCTTACATACGATCACATAGGAATGAA
AAGCCATATCACATAGGAATGAAAAGCCATATCACATAGGAATGAAAAGCCATATCACATAGGAATGAAA
AGCCATACAACCAGAAGAGACCTGTGCTTCACTCCTCAGGTGCAGGCTGCCTATCAGAAGGTGGTGGCTG
GTGTGGCCAATGCCCTGGCTCACAAATACCACTGAGATCTTTTTCCCTCTGCCAAAAATTATGGGGACAT
CATGAAGCCCCTTGAGCATCTGACTTCTGGCTAATAAAGGAAATTTATTTTCATTGCAATAGTGTGTTGG
AATTTTTTGTGTCTCTCACTCGGAAGGACATATGGGAGGGCAAATCATTTAAAACATCAGAATGAGTATT
TGGTTTAGAGTTTGGCAACATATGCCCATATGCTGGCTGCCATGAACAAAGGTTGGCTATAAAGAGGTCA
TCAGTATATGAAACAGCCCCCTGCTGTCCATTCCTTATTCCATAGAAAAGCCTTGACTTGAGGTTAGATT
TTTTTTATATTTTGTTTTGTGTTATTTTTTTCTTTAACATCCCTAAAATTTTCCTTACATGTTTTACTAG
CCAGATTTTTCCTCCTCTCCTGACTACTCCCAGTCATAGCTGTCCCTCTTCTCTTATGGAGATCCCGAGC
GGTGCGTTTTTATGCTTGTAGTATTGTATAATGTTTTTAAGATCCAAGCTTCTGACCTCTTCTCTTCCTC
CCACAGGGCCTCGAGACAATTGCATCGATGGTACCAGTGAAAGTCTGCAATGAATTCGAGTTGGCGCGCC
TGTCATTCTAAATCTCTCTTTCAGCCTAAAGCTTTTTCCCCGTATCCCCCCAGGTGTCTGCAGGCTCAAA
GAGCAGCGAGAAGCGTTCAGAGGAAAGCGATCCCGTGCCACCTTCCCCGTGCCCGGGCTGTCCCCGCACG
CTGCCGGCTCGGGGATGCGGGGGGAGCGCCGGACCGGAGCGGAGCCCCGGGCGGCTCGCTGCTGCCCCCT
AGCGGGGGAGGGACGTAATTACATCCCTGGGGGCTTTGGGAGGGGGCTGTCCCCGTGAGCTCCCAGGCGC
GCCTGTCATTCTAAATCTCTCTTTCAGCCTAAAGCTTTTTCCCCGTATCCCCCCAGGTGTCTGCAGGCTC
AAAGAGCAGCGAGAAGCGTTCAGAGGAAAGCGATCCCGTGCCACCTTCCCCGTGCCCGGGCTGTCCCCGC
ACGCTGCCGGCTCGGGGATGCGGGGGGAGCGCCGGACCGGAGCGGAGCCCCGGGCGGCTCGCTGCTGCCC
CCTAGCGGGGGAGGGACGTAATTACATCCCTGGGGGCTTTGGGGGGGGGCTGTCCCCGTGAGCTCCCAGG
CGCGCCAACTCGGTACCGTATCGATGTCGACGTTAACGCTAGTGATATCAACTTTGTATAGAAAAGTTGG
CTCCGAATTCGCCCTTGACAGCAGAGATCCAGTTTGGTTAATTAATTGGCTCCGGTGCCCGTCAGTGGGC
AGAGCGCACATCGCCCACAGTCCCCGAGAAGTTGTGGGGAGGGGTCGGCAATTGAACCGGTGCCTAGAGA
AGGTGGCGCGGGGTAAACTGGGAAAGTGATGTCGTGTACTGGCTCCGCCTTTTTCCCGAGGGTGGGGGAG
AACCGTATATAAGTGCAGTAGTCGCCGTGAACGTTCTTTTTCGCAACGGGTTTGCCGCCAGAACACAGGT
AAGTGCCGTGTGTGGTTCCCGCGGGCCTGGCCTCTTTACGGGTTATGGCCCTTGCGTGCCTTGAATTACT
TCCACCTGGCTGCAGTACGTGATTCTTGATCCCGAGCTTCGGGTTGGAAGTGGGTGGGAGAGTTCGAGGC
CTTGCGCTTAAGGAGCCCCTTCGCCTCGTGCTTGAGTTGAGGCCTGGCCTGGGCGCTGGGGCCGCCGCGT
GCGAATCTGGTGGCACCTTCGCGCCTGTCTCGCTGCTTTCGATAAGTCTCTAGCCATTTAAAATTTTTGA
TGACCTGCTGCGACGCTTTTTTTCTGGCAAGATAGTCTTGTAAATGCGGGCCAAGATCTGCACACTGGTA
TTTCGGTTTTTGGGGCCGCGGGCGGCGACGGGGCCCGTGCGTCCCAGCGCACATGTTCGGCGAGGCGGGG
CCTGCGAGCGCGGCCACCGAGAATCGGACGGGGGTAGTCTCAAGCTGGCCGGCCTGCTCTGGTGCCTGGC
CTCGCGCCGCCGTGTATCGCCCCGCCCTGGGCGGCAAGGCTGGCCCGGTCGGCACCAGTTGCGTGAGCGG
AAAGATGGCCGCTTCCCGGCCCTGCTGCAGGGAGCTCAAAATGGAGGACGCGGCGCTCGGGAGAGCGGGC
GGGTGAGTCACCCACACAAAGGAAAAGGGCCTTTCCGTCCTCAGCCGTCGCTTCATGTGACTCCACGGAG
TACCGGGCGCCGTCCAGGCACCTCGATTAGTTCTCGAGCTTTTGGAGTACGTCGTCTTTAGGTTGGGGGG
AGGGGTTTTATGCGATGGAGTTTCCCCACACTGAGTGGGTGGAGACTGAAGTTAGGCCAGCTTGGCACTT
GATGTAATTCTCCTTGGAATTTGCCCTTTTTGAGTTTGGATCTTGGTTCATTCTCAAGCCTCAGACAGTG
GTTCAAAGTTTTTTTCTTCCATTTCAGGTGTCGTGAGAAGGGCGAATTCGACCCAAGTTTGTACAAAAAA
GCAGGCTCGCCACCATGGTGAGCAAGGGCGAGGAGCTGTTCACCGGGGTGGTGCCCATCCTGGTCGAGCT
GGACGGCGACGTAAACGGCCACAAGTTCAGCGTGAGGGGCGAGGGCGAGGGCGATGCCACCAACGGCAAG
CTGACCCTGAAGTTCATCTGCACCACCGGCAAGCTGCCCGTGCCCTGGCCCACCCTCGTGACCACCCTGA
GCCACGGCGTGCAGTGCTTCGCCCGCTACCCCGACCACATGAAGCAGCACGACTTCTTCAAGTCCGCCAT
GCCCGAAGGCTACGTCCAGGAGCGCACCATCTTCTTCAAGGACGACGGCACCTACAAGACCCGCGCCGAG
GTGAAGTTCGAGGGCGACACCCTAGTGAACCGCATCGAGCTGAAGGGCGTCGACTTCAAGGAGGACGGCA
ACATCCTGGGGCACAAGCTGGAGTACAACTTCAACAGCCACAACATCTATATCATGGCCGTCAAGCAGAA
GAACGGCATCAAGGTGAACTTCAAGATCCGCCACAACGTGGAGGACGGCAGCGTGCAGCTCGCCGACCAC
TACCAGCAGAACACCCCCATCGGCGACGGCCCCGTGCTGCTGCCCGACAGCCACTACCTGAGCACCCAGT
CCGTGCTGAGCAAAGACCCCAACGAGAAGCGCGATCACATGGTCCTGCTGGAGTTCCGCACCGCCGCCGG
GATCACTCTCGGCATGGACGAGCTGTACAAGTAATACCACCCAGCTTTCTTGTACAAAGTGGTACGCGTG
AATTCACTCCTCAGGTGCAGGCTGCCTATCAGAAGGTGGTGGCTGGTGTGGCCAATGCCCTGGCTCACAA
ATACCACTGAGATCTTTTTCCCTCTGCCAAAAATTATGGGGACATCATGAAGCCCCTTGAGCATCTGACT
TCTGGCTAATAAAGGAAATTTATTTTCATTGCAATAGTGTGTTGGAATTTTTTGTGTCTCTCACTCGGAA
GGACATATGGGAGGGCAAATCATTTAAAACATCAGAATGAGTATTTGGTTTAGAGTTTGGCAACATATGC
CCATATGCTGGCTGCCATGAACAAAGGTTGGCTATAAAGAGGTCATCAGTATATGAAACAGCCCCCTGCT
GTCCATTCCTTATTCCATAGAAAAGCCTTGACTTGAGGTTAGATTTTTTTTATATTTTGTTTTGTGTTAT
TTTTTTCTTTAACATCCCTAAAATTTTCCTTACATGTTTTACTAGCCAGATTTTTCCTCCTCTCCTGACT
ACTCCCAGTCATAGCTGTCCCTCTTCTCTTATGGAGATCCCTCGACCTGCAGCCCAAGCTTGGCGTAATC
ATGGTCATAGCTGTTTCCTGTGTGAAATTGTTATCCGCTCACAATTCCACACAACATACGAGCCGGAAGC
ATAAAGTGTAAAGCCTGGGGTGCCTAATGAGTGAGCTAACTCACATTAATTGCGTTGCGCTCACTGCCCG
CTTTCCAGTCGGGAAACCTGTCGTGCCAGCGGATCGACAGTACTAAGCTTGGTCTAATACCCAATCTCTC
GTCTTATCCAGATGTTTTATACGCCTCTGGCCCGTGTCTCAAAATCTCTGATGTTACATTGCACAAGATA
AAATAATATCATCATGAACAATAAAACTGTCTGCTTACATAAACAGTAATACAAGGGGTGTTATGAGCCA
TATTCAACGGGAAACGTCGAGGCCGCGATTAAATTCCAACATGGATGCTGATTTATATGGGTATAAATGG
GCTCGCGATAATGTCGGGCAATCAGGTGCGACAATCTATCGCTTGTATGGGAAGCCCGATGCGCCAGAGT
TGTTTCTGAAACATGGCAAAGGTAGCGTTGCCAATGATGTTACAGATGAGATGGTCAGACTAAACTGGCT
GACGGAATTTATGCCTCTTCCGACCATCAAGCATTTTATCCGTACTCCTGATGATGCATGGTTACTCACC
ACTGCGATCCCCGGAAAAACAGCATTCCAGGTATTAGAAGAATATCCTGATTCAGGTGAAAATATTGTTG
ATGCGCTGGCAGTGTTCCTGCGCCGGTTGCATTCGATTCCTGTTTGTAATTGTCCTTTTAACAGCGATCG
CGTATTTCGTCTCGCTCAGGCGCAATCACGAATGAATAACGGTTTGGTTGATGCGAGTGATTTTGATGAC
GAGCGTAATGGCTGGCCTGTTGAACAAGTCTGGAAAGAAATGCATAAACTTTTGCCATTCTCACCGGATT
CAGTCGTCACTCATGGTGATTTCTCACTTGATAACCTTATTTTTGACGAGGGGAAATTAATAGGTTGTAT
TGATGTTGGACGAGTCGGAATCGCAGACCGATACCAGGATCTTGCCATCCTATGGAACTGCCTCGGTGAG
TTTTCTCCTTCATTACAGAAACGGCTTTTTCAAAAATATGGTATTGATAATCCTGATATGAATAAATTGC
AGTTTCATTTGATGCTCGATGAGTTTTTCTAATCAGAATTGGTTAATTGGTTGTAACACTGGCAGAGCAT
TACGCTGACTTGACGGGACGGCGCAAGCTCATGACCAAAATCCCTTAACGTGAGTTACGCGTCGTTCCAC
TGAGCGTCAGAGGTATCACTAGTATTACAGAGGTAAGTTATAACAGTCGCCTAACCC
