>Addgene plasmid #103229 | LSB-hsa-miR-135b-5p | depositor partial sequence | sequence record 195508 | hsa-miR-135b-5p target
TCACATAGGAATGAAAAGCCATA
