>Addgene plasmid #103229 | LSB-hsa-miR-135b-5p | addgene partial sequence | sequence record 266938 | mKate2-F 5'-ACCCGCTAAGAACCTCAAGA-3'
GCCGACAAAGAGACATACGTCGAGCAGCACGAGGTGGCTGTGGCCAGATACTGCGACCTCCCTAGCAAAC
TGGGGCACAAACTTAATTGAGAATTCTACCACCCAGCTTTCTTGTACAAAGTGGTACGTCTCAAGACCAG
AGGTCTCTGCTTACATACGATCACATAGGAATGAAAAGCCATATCACATAGGAATGAAAAGCCATATCAC
ATAGGAATGAAAAGCCATATCACATAGGAATGAAAAGCCATACAACCAGAAGAGACCTGTGCTTCACTCC
TCAGGTGCAGGCTGCCTATCAGAAGGTGGTGGCTGGTGTGGCCAATGCCCTGGCTCACAAATACCACTGA
GATCTTTTTCCCTCTGCCAAAAATTATGGGGACATCATGAAGCCCCTTGAGCATCTGACTTCTGGCTAAT
AAAGGAAATTTATTTTCATTGCAATAGTGTGTTGGAATTTTTTGTGTCTCTCACTCGGAAGGACATATGG
GAGGGCAAATCATTTAAAACATCAGAATGAGTATTTGGTTTAGAGTTTGGCAACATATGCCCATATGCTG
GCTGCCATGAACAAAGGTTGGCTATAAAGAGGTCATCAGTATATG
